>Addgene plasmid #71085 | pFOSGE_CUS1D07 | depositor partial sequence | sequence record 127027 | insert
ATGTCTGCACCGCTAGAGAACCTTGAGACCCAGCTAGAGATGTTCATCGAGAATGTTCGTCAGATCCGCA
TAATCGTAAGCGATTTTCAGCCACAGGGTCAAAATGTACTCAACCAGAAAATTAACAGCTTGGTGACCGG
CCTACAAGAGATCGACAAGCTGCGCTCCCAGGTGCAGGACGTCTATGTGCCATTTGAAGTGTTTTTTGAC
TACATCGACCAAGACAAGAATCCTCAGCTGTACACCAAGGATTGCGTGGAGAAGGCACTGGCCAAGAACG
AGGAGGTCAAGGGCAAGATCGAGGGCCTGAAGAAGTTCAAAACGAATCTGCTGCTGGAGCTGTATAAAAC
ATTTCCCAATGAGATGAACAACTACCGCGCTTATCGCAAGGACTCCATG
