>Addgene plasmid #71085 | pFOSGE_CUS1D07 | addgene partial sequence | sequence record 130908 | M13-F20 5'-TGTAAAACGACGGCCAGT-3'
TATGATTTTATTTTGACTGATAGTGACCTGTTCGTTGCAACAAATTGATGAGCAATGCTTTTTTATAATG
CCAACTTTGTACAAAAAAGCAGGCTTCATGTCTGCACCGCTAGAGAACCTTGAGACCCAGCTAGAGATGT
TCATCGAGAATGTTCGTCAGATCCGCATAATCGTAAGCGATTTTCAGCCACAGGGTCAAAATGTACTCAA
CCAGAAAATTAACAGCTTGGTGACCGGCCTACAAGAGATCGACAAGCTGCGCTCCCAGGTGCAGGACGTC
TATGTGCCATTTGAAGTGTTTTTTGACTACATCGACCAAGACAAGAATCCTCAGCTGTACACCAAGGATT
GCGTGGAGAAGGCACTGGCCAAGAACGAGGAGGTCAAGGGCAAGATCGAGGGCCTGAAGAAGTTCAAAAC
GAATCTGCTGCTGGAGCTGTATAAAACATTTCCCAATGAGATGAACAACTACCGCGCTTATCGCAAGGAC
TCCATGGACCCAGCTTTCTTGTACAAAGTTGGCATTATAAGAAAGCATTGCTTATCAATTTGTTGCAACG
AACAGGTCACTATCAGTCAAAATAAAATCATTATTTG
