>Addgene plasmid #71085 | pFOSGE_CUS1D07 | addgene partial sequence | sequence record 130910 | M13-Rev 5'-CAGGAAACAGCTATGACC-3'
TCAGCTGGATGGCAAATAATGATTTTATTTTGACTGATAGTGACCTGTTCGTTGCAACAAATTGATAAGC
AATGCTTTCTTATAATGCCAACTTTGTACAAGAAAGCTGGGTCCATGGAGTCCTTGCGATAAGCGCGGTA
GTTGTTCATCTCATTGGGAAATGTTTTATACAGCTCCAGCAGCAGATTCGTTTTGAACTTCTTCAGGCCC
TCGATCTTGCCCTTGACCTCCTCGTTCTTGGCCAGTGCCTTCTCCACGCAATCCTTGGTGTACAGCTGAG
GATTCTTGTCTTGGTCGATGTAGTCAAAAAACACTTCAAATGGCACATAGACGTCCTGCACCTGGGAGCG
CAGCTTGTCGATCTCTTGTAGGCCGGTCACCAAGCTGTTAATTTTCTGGTTGAGTACATTTTGACCCTGT
GGCTGAAAATC
