[The description below was written by a language model from this plasmid's Addgene catalogue record.]
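Description:
pFOSGE_CUS1D07 is a Gateway entry clone built in the pDONR221 donor backbone and carrying the coding sequence of Drosophila melanogaster MED10 (CG5057, also known as Nut2 or dTRAP15), a subunit of the Mediator transcriptional coactivator complex. The insert is recorded as 399 bp and was introduced by Gateway recombination, which in a pDONR-type vector replaces the counter-selection cassette between the attP sites and leaves the insert flanked by attL sites. The plasmid is propagated in standard E. coli cloning strains as a high-copy plasmid under kanamycin selection. M13 forward and reverse priming sites flank the recombination region and are the listed sites for verifying the insert by sequencing.

As an entry clone, the construct is not designed for expression: the record lists no promoter, tag or reporter associated with the insert, and entry vectors of this kind generally lack elements to drive expression in the target organism. It also does not say whether the open reading frame retains a stop codon, which would determine its suitability for C-terminal fusions. Its role is to serve as a shuttle, allowing the MED10 sequence to be transferred by LR recombination into any compatible destination vector that supplies the desired promoter, fusion partner and host-specific elements. The plasmid belongs to a collection of fly transcriptional regulator clones associated with a study of how such factors fall into functional groups with context-dependent regulatory activity, so it is suited to generating MED10 expression or fusion constructs for assays of transcriptional cofactor function. No feature table was provided, so element positions cannot be confirmed from the record.
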