Addgene plasmid #71085: pFOSGE_CUS1D07
Purpose: Gateway entry clone
Depositing lab: Alexander Stark. Depositing organization: Research Institute of Molecular Pathology (IMP). Publication: Transcriptional regulators form diverse groups with context-dependent regulatory functions. Stampfel G, Kazmar T, Frank O, Wienerroither S, Reiter F, Stark A. Nature. 2015 Nov 9. doi: 10.1038/nature15545. PubMed 26550828.
Backbone
  Vector backbone: pDONR221
  Backbone manufacturer: Invitrogen
  Backbone size w/o insert (bp): 4762
  Vector type: Gateway entry vector
Growth in bacteria
  Bacterial resistance: Kanamycin, 50 μg/mL
  Growth temperature: 37°C
  Growth strain: DH5alpha
  Copy number: High Copy
Gene/Insert
  Gene/Insert name: MED10 (alt names: FBgn0036581; CG5057, FBtr0301481)
  Species: D. melanogaster (fly)
  Insert size (bp): 399
  Entrez Gene: MED10 (a.k.a. BcDNA:SD24044, CG5057, dMED10, Dmel\CG5057, dTRAP15, med10, Med10, Nut2)
  Cloning method: Gateway Cloning
  Sequencing primers: 5′ M13-F20; 3′ M13R
Terms and licenses: Academic/Nonprofit Terms; Industry Terms: Not Available to Industry
How to cite: pFOSGE_CUS1D07 was a gift from Alexander Stark (Addgene plasmid # 71085 ; http://n2t.net/addgene:71085 ; RRID:Addgene_71085)
